>Addgene plasmid #200518 | pMC-ME_2a-EGFP-pA ORF-2 without ATG | addgene full sequence | sequence record 394270 | Addgene NGS Result
CCTTGATGCCGTTCTTCTGCTTGTCGGCCATGATATAGACGTTGTGGCTGTTGTAGTTGTACTCCAGCTT
GTGCCCCAGGATGTTGCCGTCCTCCTTGAAGTCGATGCCCTTCAGCTCGATGCGGTTCACCAGGGTGTCG
CCCTCGAACTTCACCTCGGCGCGGGTCTTGTAGTTGCCGTCGTCCTTGAAGAAGATGGTGCGCTCCTGGA
CGTAGCCTTCGGGCATGGCGGACTTGAAGAAGTCGTGCTGCTTCATGTGGTCGGGGTAGCGGCTGAAGCA
CTGCACGCCGTAGGTCAGGGTGGTCACGAGGGTGGGCCAGGGCACGGGCAGCTTGCCGGTGGTGCAGATG
AACTTCAGGGTCAGCTTGCCGTAGGTGGCATCGCCCTCGCCCTCGCCGGACACGCTGAACTTGTGGCCGT
TTACGTCGCCGTCCAGCTCGACCAGGATGGGCACCACCCCGGTGAACAGCTCCTCGCCCTTGCTCACAGG
TCCAGGGTTCTCCTCCACGTCTCCAGCCTGCTTCAGCAGAGAGAAGTTTGTAGCGGACTAGAGACCGGGC
CCGAGCTTAAGACTGGCCGTCGTTTTACAACGTCGTGACTGGGAAAACATCCATGCTAGCGTTAACGCGA
GAGTAGGGAACTGCCAGGCATCAAATAAAACGAAAGGCTCAGTCGGAAGACTGGGCCTTTCGTTTTATCT
GTTGTTTGTCGGTGAACGCTCTCCTGAGTAGGACAAATCCGCCGGGAGCGGATTTGAACGTTGTGAAGCA
ACGGCCCGGAGGGTGGCGGGCAGGACGCCCGCCATAAACTGCCAGGCATCAAACTAAGCAGAAGGCCATC
CTGACGGATGGCCTTTTTGCGTTTCTACAAACTCTTCCTGGCTAGCGGTACGCGTATTAATTGCGTTGCG
CTCACTGCCCGCTTTCCAGTCGGGAAACCTGTCGTGCCAGCTGCATTAATGAATCGGCCAACGCGCGGGG
AGAGGCGGTTTGCGTATTGGGCGCTCTTCCGCTTCCTCGCTCACTGACTCGCTGCGCTCGGTCGTTCGGC
TGCGGCGAGCGGTATCAGCTCACTCAAAGGCGGTAATACGGTTATCCACAGAATCAGGGGATAACGCAGG
AAAGAACATGTGAGCAAAAGGCCAGCAAAAGGCCAGGAACCGTAAAAAGGCCGCGTTGCTGGCGTTTTTC
CATAGGCTCCGCCCCCCTGACGAGCATCACAAAAATCGACGCTCAAGTCAGAGGTGGCGAAACCCGACAG
GACTATAAAGATACCAGGCGTTTCCCCCTGGAAGCTCCCTCGTGCGCTCTCCTGTTCCGACCCTGCCGCT
TACCGGATACCTGTCCGCCTTTCTCCCTTCGGGAAGCGTGGCGCTTTCTCATAGCTCACGCTGTAGGTAT
CTCAGTTCGGTGTAGGTCGTTCGCTCCAAGCTGGGCTGTGTGCACGAACCCCCCGTTCAGCCCGACCGCT
GCGCCTTATCCGGTAACTATCGTCTTGAGTCCAACCCGGTAAGACACGACTTATCGCCACTGGCAGCAGC
CACTGGTAACAGGATTAGCAGAGCGAGGTATGTAGGCGGTGCTACAGAGTTCTTGAAGTGGTGGCCTAAC
TACGGCTACACTAGAAGAACAGTATTTGGTATCTGCGCTCTGCTGAAGCCAGTTACCTTCGGAAAAAGAG
TTGGTAGCTCTTGATCCGGCAAACAAACCACCGCTGGTAGCGGTGGTTTTTTTGTTTGCAAGCAGCAGAT
TACGCGCAGAAAAAAAGGATCTCAAGAAGATCCTTTGATCTTTTCTACGGGGTCTGACGCTCAGTGGAAC
GACGCGTAACTCACGTTAAGGGATTTTGGTCATGGGTGGCTCGAGGGTTATTTGCCGACTACCTTGGTGA
TCTCGCCTTTCACGTAGTGGACAAATTCTTCCAACTGATCTGCGCGCGAGGCCAAGCGATCTTCTTCTTG
TCCAAGATAAGCCTGTCTAGCTTCAAGTATGACGGGCTGATACTGGGCCGGCAGGCGCTCCATTGCCCAG
TCGGCAGCGACATCCTTCGGCGCGATTTTGCCGGTTACTGCGCTGTACCAAATGCGGGACAACGTAAGCA
CTACATTTCGCTCATCGCCAGCCCAGTCGGGCGGCGAGTTCCATAGCGTTAAGGTTTCATTTAGCGCCTC
AAATAGATCCTGTTCAGGAACCGGATCAAAGAGTTCCTCCGCCGCTGGACCTACCAAGGCAACGCTATGT
TCTCTTGCTTTTGTCAGCAAGATAGCCAGATCAATGTCGATCGTGGCTGGCTCGAAGATACCTGCAAGAA
TGTCATTGCGCTGCCATTCTCCAAATTGCAGTTCGCGCTTAGCTGGATAACGCCACGGAATGATGTCGTC
GTGCACAACAATGGTGACTTCTACAGCGCGGAGAATCTCGCTCTCTCCAGGGGAAGCCGAAGTTTCCAAA
AGGTCGTTGATCAAAGCTCGCCGCGTTGTTTCATCAAGCCTTACGGTCACCGTAACCAGCAAATCAATAT
CACTGTGTGGCTTCAGGCCGCCATCCACTGCGGAGCCGTACAAATGTACGGCCAGCAACGTCGGTTCGAG
ATGGCGCTCGATGACGCCAACTACCTCTGATAGTTGAGTCGATACTTCGGCGATCACCGCTTCCCTCATA
ATGTTTAACTTTGTTTTAGGGCGACTGCCCTGCTGCGTAACATCGTTGCTGCTCCATAACATCAAACATC
GACCCACGGCGTAACGCGCTTGCTGCTTGGATGCCCGAGGCATAGACTGTACCCCAAAAAAACAGTCATA
ACAAGCCATGAAAACCGCCACTGCGCCGTTACCACCGCTGCGTTCGGTCAAGGTTCTGGACCAGTTGCGT
GAGCGCATACGCTACTTGCATTACAGCTTACGAACCGAACAGGCTTATGTCCACTGGGTTCGTGCCTTCA
TCCGTTTCCACGGTGTGCGTCACCCGGCAACCTTGGGTAGCAGCGAAGTCGAGGCATTTCTGTCCTGGCT
GGTCTAGAGGTCTCTTGAGGAATTAAAAAACCTCCCACACCTCCCCCTGAACCTGAAACATAAAATGAAT
GCAATTGTTGTTGTTAACTTGTTTATTGCAGCTTATAATGGTTACAAATAAAGCAATAGCATCACAAATT
TCACAAATAAAGCATTTTTTTCACTGCATTCTAGTTGTGGTTTGTCCAAACTCATCAATGTATCTTATCA
TGTCTGGATCTACGTAATACGACTCACTATAGTTCTAGCTTACTTGTACAGCTCGTCCATGCCGAGAGTG
ATCCCGGCGGCGGTCACGAACTCCAGCAGGACCATGTGATCGCGCTTCTCGTTGGGGTCTTTGCTCAGGG
CGGACTGGGTGCTCAGGTAGTGGTTGTCGGGCAGCAGCACGGGGCCGTCGCCGATGGGGGTGTTCTGCTG
GTAGTGGTCGGCGAGCTGCGCGCTGCCGTCCTCGATGTTGTGGCGGATCTTGAAGTTCA
Features (pLannotate 1.2.2; 11 found; start..end, strand, type, name):
    572..608     +  CDS            lacZα (fragment): LacZα fragment of β-galactosidase; lacZ fragment
    655..698     -  terminator     rrnB T1 terminator: Escherichia coli rrnB; transcription terminator T1 from the E. coli rrnB gene
    830..857     +  terminator     rrnB T2 terminator: transcription terminator T2 from the E. coli rrnB gene
    912..1004    -  CDS            lacI (fragment): lac repressor; lacI; The lac repressor binds to the lac operator to inhibit transcription in E. coli. This inhibition can be relieved by adding lactose or isopropyl-β-D-thiogalactopyranoside (IPTG).
   1187..1775    -  rep_origin     ori: high-copy-number ColE1/pMB1/pBR322/pUC origin of replication
   1868..2659    -  CDS            SmR: aminoglycoside adenylyltransferase (Murphy, 1985); aadA; confers resistance to spectinomycin and streptomycin
   2666..2722    -  CDS            GmR (fragment): gentamycin acetyltransferase; aacC1; confers resistance to gentamycin
   2898..2921    -  promoter       Pc promoter (fragment): intI1 (promoter lies within the coding sequence); class 1 integron promoter
   3096..3230    +  polyA_signal   SV40 poly(A) signal: SV40 polyadenylation signal
   3235..3252    +  promoter       T7 promoter (fragment): promoter for bacteriophage T7 RNA polymerase
   3260..487     -  CDS            EGFP (across the origin): the original enhanced GFP (Yang et al., 1996) mammalian codon-optimized
