[The description below was written by a language model from this plasmid's Addgene catalogue record and pLannotate feature annotations shown in this document.]
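Description:
pMC-ME_2a-EGFP-pA ORF-2 without ATG is a 3,489 bp "middle entry" module for a Golden Gate-style (Mini-Golden) assembly system, built on the pU6a:sgRNA#3 backbone. It is maintained in E. coli through a high-copy ColE1/pUC-type origin. Selection is with spectinomycin, conferred by the aadA (SmR) aminoglycoside adenylyltransferase gene. A fragment of the class 1 integron Pc promoter lies upstream of that gene and probably contributes to its expression. Short remnants of lacZα, lacI, a gentamicin resistance gene and a T7 promoter, along with the rrnB T1 and T2 terminators, appear to be backbone carry-over rather than functional parts of the payload.

The payload is a promoterless reporter cassette: a 2A self-cleaving peptide sequence, then EGFP lacking its own start codon, then a polyadenylation signal. The whole cassette is flanked by BsaI sites so it can be excised and ligated directionally with other modules. With no ATG, EGFP can only be translated as a continuation of an upstream open reading frame. The "ORF-2" designation indicates one of a set of reading-frame variants, chosen to keep the cassette in frame with the targeted gene. The 2A peptide then releases EGFP from the endogenous protein fragment. The annotation detects the EGFP coding sequence (spanning the sequence origin) and an SV40 poly(A) signal. It does not call the 2A element or the BsaI sites, which are known only from the catalogue description, and the drawn strands of EGFP and the poly(A) signal differ, so their arrangement should be checked against the sequence.

The associated work concerns knock-in genome editing in zebrafish. The plasmid is intended as a building block for assembling minicircle donor constructs that report expression of a targeted locus.
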