Addgene plasmid #200518: pMC-ME_2a-EGFP-pA ORF-2 without ATG
Purpose: mini circle middle entry plasmid for 2a-eGFP-pA ORF2 (without ATG) with flanking BsaI cut sites
Depositing lab: Junsu Kang. Depositing organization: University of Wisconsin, Madison. Publication: Advancing knock-in approaches for robust genome editing in zebrafish. Rodriguez-Parks A, Beezley EG, Manna S, Silaban I, Almutawa SI, Cao S, Ahmed H, Guyer M, Baker S, Richards MP, Kang J. Biol Open. 2026 Feb 2:bio.062472. doi: 10.1242/bio.062472. PubMed 41630603.
Backbone
  Vector backbone: pU6a:sgRNA#3
  Backbone manufacturer: Addgene #64247
  Total vector size (bp): 3489
  Vector type: Mini-Golden
Growth in bacteria
  Bacterial resistance: Spectinomycin, 50 μg/mL
  Growth temperature: 37°C
  Growth strain: DH5alpha
  Copy number: Unknown
Gene/Insert
  Gene/Insert name: eGFP
Terms and licenses: Academic/Nonprofit Terms; Industry Terms: Not Available to Industry
How to cite: pMC-ME_2a-EGFP-pA ORF-2 without ATG was a gift from Junsu Kang (Addgene plasmid # 200518 ; http://n2t.net/addgene:200518 ; RRID:Addgene_200518)
